>Addgene plasmid #147865 | pAc5.1B-HA-DmMe31B-S291A-dsRNAres_W | depositor full sequence | sequence record 290312 | Full Sequence
CTTCAAGGAATTAATTCTATATTCTAAAAACACAAATGATACTTCTAAAAAAAATCATGAATGGCATCAA
CTCTGAATCAAATCTTTGCAGATGCACCTACTTCTCATTTCCACTGTCACATCATTTTTCCAGATCTCGC
TGCCTGTTATGTGGCCCACAAACCAAGACACGTTTTATGGCCATTAAAGCTGGCTGATCGTCGCCAAACA
CCAAATACATATCAATATGTACATTCGAGAAAGAAGCGATCAAAGAAGCGTCTTCGGGCGAGTAGGAGAA
TGCGGAGGAGAAGGAGAACGAGCTGATCTAGTATCTCTCCACAATCCAATGCCAACTGACCAACTGGCCA
TATTCGGAGCAATTTGAAGCCAATTTCCATCGCCTGGCGATCGCTCCATTCTTGGCTATATGTTTTTCAC
CGTTCCCGGGGCCATTTTCAAAGACTCGTCGGTAAGATAAGATTGTGTCACTCGCTGTCTCTCTTCATTT
GTCGAAGAATGCTGAGGAATTTCGCGATGACGTCGGCGAGTATTTTGAAGAATGAGAATAATTTGTATTT
ATACGAAAATCAGTTAGTGGAATTTTCTACAAAAACATGTTATCTATAGATAATTTTGTTGCAAAATATG
TTGACTATGACAAAGATTGTATGTATATACCTTTAATGTATTCTCATTTTCTTATGTATTTATAATGGCA
ATGATGATACTGATGATATTTTAAGATGATGCCAGACCACAGGCTGATTTCTGCGTCTTTTGCCGAACGC
AGTGCATGTGCGGTTGTTGTTTTTTGGAATAGTTTCAATTTTCGGACTGTCCGCTTTGATTTCAGTTTCT
TGGCTTATTCAAAAAGCAAAGTAAAGCCAAAAAAGCGAGATGGCAATACCAAATGCGGCAAAACGGTAGT
GGAAGGAAAGGGGTGCGGGGCAGCGGAAGGAAGGGTGGGGCGGGGCGTGGCGGGGTCTGTGGCTGGGCGC
GACGTCACCGACGTTGGAGCCACTCCTTTGACCATGTGTGCGTGTGTGTATTATTCGTGTCTCGCCACTC
GCCGGTTGTTTTTTTCTTTTTATCTCGCTCTCTCTAGCGCCATCTCGTACGCATGCTCAACGCACCGCAT
GTTGCCGTGTCCTTTATGCGTCATTTTGGCTCGAAATAGGCAATTATTTAAACAAAGATTAGTCAACGAA
AACGCTAAAATAAATAAGTCTACAATATGGTTACTTATTGCCATGTGTGTGCAGCCAACGATAGCAACAA
AAGCAACAACACAGTGGCTTTCCCTCTTTCACTTTTTGTTTGCAAGCGCGTGCGAGCAAGACGGCACGAC
CGGCAAACGCAATTACGCTGACAAAGAGCAGACGAAGTTTTGGCCGAAAAACATCAAGGCGCCTGATACG
AATGCATTTGCAATAACAATTGCGATATTTAATATTGTTTATGAAGCTGTTTGACTTCAAAACACACAAA
AAAAAAAATAAAACAAATTATTTGAAAGAGAATTAGGAATCGGACAGCTTATCGTTACGGGCTAACAGCA
CACCGAGACGAAATAGCTTACCTGACGTCACAGCCTCTGGAAGAACTGCCGCCAAGCAGAGAGAGAGAGA
AAAAGAGGGAGAGCAGCTTAGACCGCATGTGCTTGTGTGTGAGGCGTCTCTCTCTTCGTCTCCTGTTTGC
GCAAACGCATAGACTGCACTGAGAAAATCGATTACCTATTTTTTATGAATGAATATTTGCACTATTACTA
TTCAAAACTATTAAGATAGCAATCACATTCAATAGCCAAATACTATACCACCTGAGCGATGCAACGAAAT
GATCAATTTGAGCAAAAATGCTGCATATTTAGGACGGCATCATTATAGAAATGCTTCTTGCTGTGTACTT
TTCTCTCGTCTGGCAGCTGTTTCGCCGTTATTGTTAAAACCGGCTTAAGTTAGGTGTGTTTTCTACGACT
AGTGATGCCCCTACTAGAAGATGTGTGTTGCACAAATGTCCCTGAATAACCAATTTGAAGTGCAGATAGC
AGTAAACGTAAGCTAATATGAATATTATTTAACTGTAATGTTTTAATATCGCTGGACATTACTAATAAAC
CCACTATAAACACATGTACATATGTATGTTTTGGCATACAATGAGTAGTTGGGGAAAAAATGTGTAAAAG
CACCGTGACCATCACAGCATAAAGATAACCAGCTGAAGTATCGAATATGAGTAACCCCCAAATTGAATCA
CATGCCGCAACTGATAGGACCCATGGAAGTACACTCTTCATGGCGATATACAAGACACACACAAGCACGA
ACACCCAGTTGCGGAGGAAATTCTCCGTAAATGAAAACCCAATCGGCGAACAATTCATACCCATATATGG
TAAAAGTTTTGAACGCGACTTGAGAGCGGAGAGCATTGCGGCTGATAAGGTTTTAGCGCTAAGCGGGCTT
TATAAAACGGGCTGCGGGACCAGTTTTCATATCACTACCGTTTGAGTTCTTGTGCTGTGTGGATACTCCT
CCCGACACAAAGCCGCTCCATCAGCCAGCAGTCGTCTAATCCAGAGACCCCGGATCGGGGTACCAACATG
GCTTACCCATACGATGTTCCAGATTACGCTATGATGACCGAGAAACTGAACTCCGGCCATACCAACCTGA
CTTCTAAAGGAATAATTAACGACCTGCAGATAGCCGGTAATACTTCAGATGACATGGGGTGGAAGTCTAA
ATTAAAATTACCACCGAAAGATAATCGGTTTAAGACGACAGACGTTACAGACACACGGGGAAACGAGTTT
GAAGAATTCTGTTTAAAGCGGGAGTTGCTGATGGGAATCTTTGAAAAAGGTTGGGAACGGCCATCACCGA
TACAAGAAGCTGCAATACCAATTGCTCTGTCGGGTAAGGACGTCCTAGCCAGAGCAAAAAATGGAACGGG
AAAAACCGGCGCGTATTGTATACCTGTCCTGGAGCAGATAGATCCTACAAAAGATTATATACAAGCCTTG
GTTATGGTTCCAACACGGGAACTGGCCTTGCAGACATCCCAAATTTGCATAGAATTAGCCAAGCACCTGG
ACATTAGAGTTATGGTTACGACAGGTGGAACAATCTTGAAAGACGATATATTGCGAATATACCAGAAGGT
CCAGCTAATCATCGCAACACCAGGCCGGATTTTGGACCTTATGGACAAAAAGGTAGCAGACATGAGTCAC
TGTCGAATTCTGGTATTAGACGAAGCAGACAAATTGCTATCACTAGACTTCCAGGGAATGTTAGACCACG
TCATCTTAAAACTACCCAAAGACCCTCAAATACTATTGTTCTCGGCCACCTTCCCGTTAACTGTAAAAAA
TTTCATGGAGAAGCATTTACGCGAGCCTTACGAGATCAACCTGATGGAGGAGCTAACACTGAAGGGTGTC
ACTCAGTACTATGCATTCGTACAGGAGCGCCAGAAAGTACACTGCTTGAATACGCTCTTTGCGAAGCTGC
AGATCAATCAGTCTATCATATTCTGCAATTCCACGCAACGTGTCGAGCTATTGGCCAAAAAGATCACAGA
GCTTGGATATTGCTGTTACTATATACACGCTAAGATGGCCCAGGCACACAGAAATCGAGTATTCCACGAT
TTCCGCCAAGGACTCTGTCGCAATCTGGTGTGCTCCGACCTGTTCACCCGTGGTATCGACGTGCAGGCCG
TGAATGTAGTGATCAATTTCGATTTCCCACGAATGGCAGAGACATACTTGCATCGAATTGGTCGCTCAGG
ACGTTTCGGTCATTTGGGTATTGCTATTAATCTGATAACCTACGAGGATCGGTTTGATCTGCATCGGATT
GAAAAAGAACTTGGAACCGAAATAAAGCCTATTCCGAAGGTCATAGACCCCGCCCTTTATGTCGCAAACG
TTGGCGCATCCGTTGGCGATACTTGCAACAACAGTGATCTGAATAATTCTGCGAACGAGGAGGGCAACGT
TAGCAAATAAGCGGCCGCTCGAGTCTAGAGGGCCCGCGGTTCGAAGGTAAGCCTATCCCTAACCCTCTCC
TCGGTCTCGATTCTACGCGTACCGGTCATCATCACCATCACCATTGAGTTTAAACCCGCTGATCAGCCTC
GACTGTGCCTTCTAAGGCCTGAGCTCGCTGATCAGCCTCGATCGAGGATCCAGACATGATAAGATACATT
GATGAGTTTGGACAAACCACAACTAGAATGCAGTGAAAAAAATGCTTTATTTGTGAAATTTGTGATGCTA
TTGCTTTATTTGTAACCATTATAAGCTGCAATAAACAAGTTAACAACAACAATTGCATTCATTTTATGTT
TCAGGTTCAGGGGGAGGTGTGGGAGGTTTTTTAAAGCAAGTAAAACCTCTACAAATGTGGTATGGCTGAT
TATGATCAGTCGACCGATGCCCTTGAGAGCCTTCAACCCAGTCAGCTCCTTCCGGTGGGCGCGGGGCATG
ACTATCGTCGCCGCACTTATGACTGTCTTCTTTATCATGCAACTCGTAGGACAGGTGCCGGCAGCGCTCT
GGGTCATTTTCGGCGAGGACCGCTTTCGCTGGAGCGCGACGATGATCGGCCTGTCGCTTGCGGTATTCGG
AATCTTGCACGCCCTCGCTCAAGCCTTCGTCACTGGTCCCGCCACCAAACGTTTCGGCGAGAAGCAGGCC
ATTATCGCCGGCATGGCGGCCGACGCGCTGGGCTACGTCTTGCTGGCGTTCGCGACGCGAGGCTGGATGG
CCTTCCCCATTATGATTCTTCTCGCTTCCGGCGGCATCGGGATGCCCGCGTTGCAGGCCATGCTGTCCAG
GCAGGTAGATGACGACCATCAGGGACAGCTTCAAGGATCGCTCGCGGCTCTTACCAGCCAGCAAAAGGCC
AGGAACCGTAAAAAGGCCGCGTTGCTGGCGTTTTTCCATAGGCTCCGCCCCCCTGACGAGCATCACAAAA
ATCGACGCTCAAGTCAGAGGTGGCGAAACCCGACAGGACTATAAAGATACCAGGCGTTTCCCCCTGGAAG
CTCCCTCGTGCGCTCTCCTGTTCCGACCCTGCCGCTTACCGGATACCTGTCCGCCTTTCTCCCTTCGGGA
AGCGTGGCGCTTTCTCAATGCTCACGCTGTAGGTATCTCAGTTCGGTGTAGGTCGTTCGCTCCAAGCTGG
GCTGTGTGCACGAACCCCCCGTTCAGCCCGACCGCTGCGCCTTATCCGGTAACTATCGTCTTGAGTCCAA
CCCGGTAAGACACGACTTATCGCCACTGGCAGCAGCCACTGGTAACAGGATTAGCAGAGCGAGGTATGTA
GGCGGTGCTACAGAGTTCTTGAAGTGGTGGCCTAACTACGGCTACACTAGAAGGACAGTATTTGGTATCT
GCGCTCTGCTGAAGCCAGTTACCTTCGGAAAAAGAGTTGGTAGCTCTTGATCCGGCAAACAAACCACCGC
TGGTAGCGGTGGTTTTTTTGTTTGCAAGCAGCAGATTACGCGCAGAAAAAAAGGATCTCAAGAAGATCCT
TTGATCTTTTCTACGGGGTCTGACGCTCAGTGGAACGAAAACTCACGTTAAGGGATTTTGGTCATGAGAT
TATCAAAAAGGATCTTCACCTAGATCCTTTTAAATTAAAAATGAAGTTTTAAATCAATCTAAAGTATATA
TGAGTAAACTTGGTCTGACAGTTACCAATGCTTAATCAGTGAGGCACCTATCTCAGCGATCTGTCTATTT
CGTTCATCCATAGTTGCCTGACTCCCCGTCGTGTAGATAACTACGATACGGGAGGGCTTACCATCTGGCC
CCAGTGCTGCAATGATACCGCGAGACCCACGCTCACCGGCTCCAGATTTATCAGCAATAAACCAGCCAGC
CGGAAGGGCCGAGCGCAGAAGTGGTCCTGCAACTTTATCCGCCTCCATCCAGTCTATTAATTGTTGCCGG
GAAGCTAGAGTAAGTAGTTCGCCAGTTAATAGTTTGCGCAACGTTGTTGCCATTGCTGCAGGCATCGTGG
TGTCACGCTCGTCGTTTGGTATGGCTTCATTCAGCTCCGGTTCCCAACGATCAAGGCGAGTTACATGATC
CCCCATGTTGTGCAAAAAAGCGGTTAGCTCCTTCGGTCCTCCGATCGTTGTCAGAAGTAAGTTGGCCGCA
GTGTTATCACTCATGGTTATGGCAGCACTGCATAATTCTCTTACTGTCATGCCATCCGTAAGATGCTTTT
CTGTGACTGGTGAGTACTCAACCAAGTCATTCTGAGAATAGTGTATGCGGCGACCGAGTTGCTCTTGCCC
GGCGTCAACACGGGATAATACCGCGCCACATAGCAGAACTTTAAAAGTGCTCATCATTGGAAAACGTTCT
TCGGGGCGAAAACTCTCAAGGATCTTACCGCTGTTGAGATCCAGTTCGATGTAACCCACTCGTGCACCCA
ACTGATCTTCAGCATCTTTTACTTTCACCAGCGTTTCTGGGTGAGCAAAAACAGGAAGGCAAAATGCCGC
AAAAAAGGGAATAAGGGCGACACGGAAATGTTGAATACTCATACTCTTCCTTTTTCAATATTATTGAAGC
ATTTATCAGGGTTATTGTCTCATGAGCGGATACATATTTGAATGTATTTAGAAAAATAAACAAATAGGGG
TTCCGCGCACATTTCCCCGAAAAGTGCCACCTGACGTCTAAGAAACCATTATTATCATGACATTAACCTA
TAAAAATAGGCGTATCACGAGGCCCTTTCGT
Features (pLannotate 1.2.2; 10 found; start..end, strand, type, name):
     56..2568    +  promoter       Ac5 promoter: Drosophila melanogaster actin 5C promoter
   2594..2620    +  CDS            3xHA (fragment): three tandem HA epitope tags
   2621..3997    +  CDS            me31B: DDX6_DROME - Experimental evidence at protein level: Swiss-Prot protein existence level 1. ATP-dependent RNA helicase which is a core component of a variety of ribonucleoprotein complexes (RNPs) that play critical roles in translational repression and mRNA decapping during embryogenesis, oogenesis, neurogenesis and neurotransmission (PubMed:11546740, PubMed:16256742, PubMed:17178403, PubMed:18590813, PubMed:21267420, PubMed:21447556, PubMed:28875934, PubMed:28388438, PubMed:17982591, PubMed:31114929). Recruits core components and translational repressors to some RNP complexes, and mediates RNP
   4036..4077    +  CDS            V5 tag: epitope tag from simian virus 5
   4177..4311    -  polyA_signal   SV40 poly(A) signal: SV40 polyadenylation signal
   4334..4418    -  CDS            large T antigen (fragment): large T antigen from SV40 (simian virus 40)
   4419..4889    +  CDS            TcR (fragment): tetracycline efflux protein; tet; confers resistance to tetracycline
   4933..5521    -  rep_origin     ori: high-copy-number ColE1/pMB1/pBR322/pUC origin of replication
   5692..6552    -  CDS            AmpR: β-lactamase; bla; confers resistance to ampicillin, carbenicillin, and related antibiotics
   6553..6657    -  promoter       AmpR promoter: bla
