[The description below was written by a language model from this plasmid's Addgene catalogue record and pLannotate feature annotations shown in this document.]
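Description:
pAc5.1B-HA-DmMe31B-S291A-dsRNAres_W is an insect-cell expression plasmid of about 6.75 kb encoding an HA-tagged mutant of Drosophila melanogaster Me31B, the fly orthologue of the DDX6 DEAD-box RNA helicase involved in translational repression and mRNA decapping. The catalogue lists the backbone as unknown, although the name and feature layout point to a pAc5.1-type vector. For propagation in E. coli it carries a ColE1/pUC-type origin and an ampicillin resistance gene (β-lactamase) with its own promoter. The repository lists it as low copy even though the annotated origin is of the high-copy class. No marker for selection in insect cells is annotated, which suggests transient transfection use. Short fragments of a tetracycline resistance gene and SV40 large T antigen are backbone remnants and are unlikely to be functional.

Expression is driven by the constitutive Drosophila actin 5C (Ac5) promoter and terminated by an SV40 polyadenylation signal. A short HA sequence, annotated as a fragment of a 3xHA element and about the length of a single epitope, sits directly upstream of and adjoining the me31B coding sequence, giving an N-terminal tag for detection or immunoprecipitation. A vector-derived V5 tag lies downstream of the insert, but the record does not show whether it is read through in frame or cut off by a stop codon.

The name indicates an S291A substitution and a dsRNA-resistant ("dsRNAres") coding sequence. The catalogue's mutation field lists only one silent change, A1101G, relative to the reference transcript. A dsRNA-resistant version is typically used in complementation experiments, in which endogenous Me31B is depleted by RNAi in fly cells and the tagged mutant is re-expressed. The associated study concerns the DDX6–CNOT1 interaction in miRNA-mediated silencing.
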