Addgene plasmid #147865: pAc5.1B-HA-DmMe31B-S291A-dsRNAres_W
Purpose: Insect Expression of DmMe31B-S291A-dsRNAres
Depositing lab: Elisa Izaurralde. Depositing organization: Max Planck Institute for Developmental Biology. Publication: A DDX6-CNOT1 complex and W-binding pockets in CNOT9 reveal direct links between miRNA target recognition and silencing. Chen Y, Boland A, Kuzuoglu-Ozturk D, Bawankar P, Loh B, Chang CT, Weichenrieder O, Izaurralde E. Mol Cell. 2014 Jun 5;54(5):737-50. doi: 10.1016/j.molcel.2014.03.034. Epub 2014 Apr 24. PubMed 24768540.
Backbone
  Vector backbone: Unknown
  Vector type: Insect Expression
Growth in bacteria
  Bacterial resistance: Ampicillin, 100 μg/mL
  Growth temperature: 37°C
  Growth strain: DH5alpha
  Copy number: Low Copy
Gene/Insert
  Gene/Insert name: DmMe31B-S291A-dsRNAres
  Species: D. melanogaster (fly)
  Mutation: one silent mutation A1101G compared to the sequence given by NM_078809.3.
  Entrez Gene: me31B (a.k.a. Dmel_CG4916, CG4916, DDX6, Dhh1p/Me31b, DmRH3, Dmel\CG4916, ME31B, Mat31B, Me31B, Me31b, l(2)k06607, me31b)
  Cloning method: Unknown
Terms and licenses: Academic/Nonprofit Terms; Industry Terms: Not Available to Industry
Depositor comments: Plasmids from this collection were made available to the research community and donated after the lab closed. Please note that the sequence provided by the depositing laboratory may be theoretical/predicted or based on Sanger sequencing results. There may be discrepancies between sequencing results obtained by Addgene and the depositor sequence. If an Addgene verified sequence is not available, please contact before placing your order to request that our lab fully sequence the plasmid.
How to cite: pAc5.1B-HA-DmMe31B-S291A-dsRNAres_W was a gift from Elisa Izaurralde (Addgene plasmid # 147865 ; http://n2t.net/addgene:147865 ; RRID:Addgene_147865)
